>Addgene plasmid #105825 | OptoOFF-MxCBD-mFGFR1_623 | addgene full sequence | sequence record 209199 | Addgene NGS Result
AGATATACGCGTTGACATTGATTATTGACTAGTTATTAATAGTAATCAATTACGGGGTCATTAGTTCATA
GCCCATATATGGAGTTCCGCGTTACATAACTTACGGTAAATGGCCCGCCTGGGAGGTCTATATAAGCAGA
GCTCTCTGGCTAACTAGAGAACCCACTGCTTACTGGCTTATCGAAATTAATACGACTCACTATAGGGAGA
CCCAAGCTGGCTAGCGTTTAAACGGGCCCTCTAGACTCGAGCGGCCGCGGCCACCATGGGGAGTAGCAAG
AGCAAGCCTAAGGACCCCAGCCAGCGCCTCGACATGAAGAGCGGCACCAAGAAGAGCGACTTCCATAGCC
AGATGGCTGTGCACAAGCTGGCCAAGAGCATCCCTCTGCGCAGACAGGTAACAGTGTCAGCTGACTCCAG
TGCATCCATGAACTCTGGGGTTCTCCTGGTTCGGCCCTCACGGCTCTCCTCCAGCGGGACCCCCATGCTG
GCTGGAGTCTCCGAATATGAGCTCCCTGAGGATCCCCGCTGGGAGCTGCCACGAGACAGACTGGTCTTAG
GCAAACCACTTGGCGAGGGCTGCTTCGGGCAGGTGGTGTTGGCTGAGGCCATCGGGCTGGATAAGGACAA
ACCCAACCGTGTGACCAAAGTGGCCGTGAAGATGTTGAAGTCCGACGCAACGGAGAAGGACCTGTCGGAT
CTGATCTCGGAGATGGAGATGATGAAAATGATTGGGAAGCACAAGAATATCATCAACCTTCTGGGAGCGT
GCACACAGGATGGTCCTCTTTATGTCATTGTGGAGTACGCCTCCAAAGGCAATCTCCGGGAGTATCTACA
GGCCCGGAGGCCTCCTGGGCTGGAGTACTGCTATAACCCCAGCCACAACCCCGAGGAACAGCTGTCTTCC
AAAGATCTGGTATCCTGTGCCTATCAGGTGGCTCGGGGCATGGAGTATCTTGCCTCTAAGAAGTGTATAC
ACCGAGACCTGGCTGCTAGGAACGTCCTGGTGACCGAGGATAACGTAATGAAGATCGCAGACTTTGGCTT
AGCTCGAGACATTCATCATATCGACTACTACAAGAAAACCACCAACGGCCGGCTGCCTGTGAAGTGGATG
GCCCCTGAGGCGTTGTTTGACCGGATCTACACACACCAGAGCGATGTGTGGTCTTTTGGAGTGCTCTTGT
GGGAGATCTTCACTCTGGGTGGCTCCCCATACCCCGGTGTGCCTGTGGAGGAACTTTTCAAGCTGCTGAA
GGAGGGTCATCGAATGGACAAGCCCAGTAACTGTACCAATGAGCTGTACATGATGATGCGGGACTGCTGG
CATGCAGTGCCCTCTCAGAGACCTACGTTCAAGCAGTTGGTGGAAGACCTGGACCGCATTGTGGCCTTGA
CCTCCAACCAGGAGTATCTGGACCTGTCCATACCGCTGGACCAGTACTCACCCAGCTTTCCCGACACACG
GAGCTCCACCTGCTCCTCAGGGGAGGACTCTGTCTTCTCTCATGAGCCGTTACCTGAGGAGCCCTGTCTG
CCTCGACACCCCACCCAGCTTGCCAACAGTGGACTCAAACGGCGCGTCGAGACCGGTCCACACGCAGAGA
CTTGGAGGGAATCTATGCTTGCCGCCACACAAGCCTACGACCAGCCTAGAGTATCAGATGTACTGGATGA
GGTCCTTGCGGCTCTGCCCCCTCTGAAGGCCTTCGATGAAGTGCTGGCCCCTTTGCTGTGCGATGTCGGA
GAGCGGTGGGAGAGCGGAACCCTGACAGTTGCGCAGGAACATCTGGTCTCACAGATGGTGCGCGCCCGGC
TGGTGAGTCTGCTGCACGCGGCACCATTGGGACGCCACAGACATGGCGTTCTCGCCTGTTTCCCAGAGGA
GGAGCATGAGATGGGCTTGCTTGGTGCCGCCTTGAGACTCCGCCATCTCGGCGTTAGAGTAACCCTGCTC
GGCCAGCGAGTGCCAGCCGAGGACCTCGGGCGAGCAGTGTTGGCCCTGCGCCCGGACTTCGTGGGCCTGT
CAACAGTTGCAAGCAGGAGCGCAGAGGACTTCGAGGATACCTTGACCCGACTCCGCCAGGCCCTGCCAAG
GGGCCTCCCTGTATGGGTGGGCGGGGCAGCCGCAAGGTCTCATCAGGCCGTGTGCGAGCGCCTGGCAGTC
CATGTTTTTCAGGGCGAAGAAGATTGGGATAGACTTGCCGGAACACCCGGTGGATCCGGAGTCGACTATC
CGTACGACGTACCAGACTACGCACTCGACTAAGAATTCCACCACACTGGACTAGTGGATCCGAGCTCGGT
ACCAAGCTTAAGTTTAAACCGCTGATCAGCCTCGACTGTGCCTTCTAGTTGCCAGCCATCTGTTGTTTGC
CCCTCCCCCGTGCCTTCCTTGACCCTGGAAGGTGCCACTCCCACTGTCCTTTCCTAATAAAATGAGGAAA
TTGCATCGCATTGTCTGAGTAGGTGTCATTCTATTCTGGGGGGTGGGGTGGGGCAGGACAGCAAGGGGGA
GGATTGGGAAGACAATAGCAGGCATGCTGGGGATGCGGTGGGCTCTATGGCTTCTGAGGCGGAAAGAACC
AGCTGGGGCTCTAGGGGGTATCCCC
[124 nt withheld, positions 2616-2739]
C
[91 nt withheld, positions 2741-2831]
A
[49 nt withheld, positions 2833-2881]
CCTTTGACGTTGGAGTCCACGTTCTTT
[37 nt withheld, positions 2909-2945]
ACCCTATCTCGGTCTATTCTTTTGATTTATAAGGGATTTTGCCGATTTCGGCCTATTGGTTAAAAAATGA
GCTGATTTAACAAAAATTTAACGCGAATTAATTCTGTGGAATGTGTGTCAGTTAGGGTGTGGAAAGTCCC
CAGGCTCCCCAGCAGGCAGAAGTATGCAAAGCATGCATCTCAATTAGTCAGCAACCAGGTGTGGAAAGTC
CCCAGGCTCCCCAGCAGGCAGAAGTATGCAAAGCATGCATCTCAATTAGTCAGCAACCATAGTCCCGCCC
CTAACTCCGCCCATCCCGCCCCTAACTCCGCCCAGTTCCGCCCATTCTCCGCCCCATGGCTGACTAATTT
TTTTTATTTATGCAGAGGCCGAGGCCGCCTCTGCCTCTGAGCTATTCCAGAAGTAGTGAGGAGGCTTTTT
TGGAGGCCTAGGCTTTTGCAAAAAGCTCCCGGGAGCTTGTATATCCATTTTCGGATCTGATCAAGAGACA
GGATGAGGATCGTTTCGCATGATTGAACAAGATGGATTGCACGCAGGTTCTCCGGCCGCTTGGGTGGAGA
GGCTATTCGGCTATGACTGGGCACAACAGACAATCGGCTGCTCTGATGCCGCCGTGTTCCGGCTGTCAGC
GCAGGGGCGCCCGGTTCTTTTTGTCAAGACCGACCTGTCCGGTGCCCTGAATGAACTGCAGGACGAGGCA
GCGCGGCTATCGTGGCTGGCCACGACGGGCGTTCCTTGCGCAGCTGTGCTCGACGTTGTCACTGAAGCGG
GAAGGGACTGGCTGCTATTGGGCGAAGTGCCGGGGCAGGATCTCCTGTCATCTCACCTTGCTCCTGCCGA
GAAAGTATCCATCATGGCTGATGCAATGCGGCGGCTGCATACGCTTGATCCGGCTACCTGCCCATTCGAC
CACCAAGCGAAACATCGCATCGAGCGAGCACGTACTCGGATGGAAGCCGGTCTTGTCGATCAGGATGATC
TGGACGAAGAGCATCAGGGGCTCGCGCCAGCCGAACTGTTCGCCAGGCTCAAGGCGCGCATGCCCGACGG
CGAGGATCTCGTCGTGACCCATGGCGATGCCTGCTTGCCGAATATCATGGTGGAAAATGGCCGCTTTTCT
GGATTCATCGACTGTGGCCGGCTGGGTGTGGCGGACCGCTATCAGGACATAGCGTTGGCTACCCGTGATA
TTGCTGAAGAGCTTGGCGGCGAATGGGCTGACCGCTTCCTCGTGCTTTACGGTATCGCCGCTCCCGATTC
GCAGCGCATCGCCTTCTATCGCCTTCTTGACGAGTTCTTCTGAGCGGGACTCTGGGGTTCGAAATGACCG
ACCAAGCGACGCCCAACCTGCCATCACGAGATTTCGATTCCACCGCCGCCTTCTATGAAAGGTTGGGCTT
CGGAATCGTTTTCCGGGACGCCGGCTGGATGATCCTCCAGCGCGGGGATCTCATGCTGGAGTTCTTCGCC
CACCCCAACTTGTTTATTGCAGCTTATAATGGTTACAAATAAAGCAATAGCATCACAAATTTCACAAATA
AAGCATTTTTTTCACTGCATTCTAGTTGTGGTTTGTCCAAACTCATCAATGTATCTTATCATGTCTGTAT
ACCGTCGACCTCTAGCTAGAGCTTGGCGTAATCATGGTCATAGCTGTTTCCTGTGTGAAATTGTTATCCG
CTCACAATTCCACACAACATACGAGCCGGAAGCATAAAGTGTAAAGCCTGGGGTGCCTAATGAGTGAGCT
AACTCACATTAATTGCGTTGCGCTCACTGCCCGCTTTCCAGTCGGGAAACCTGTCGTGCCAGCTGCATTA
ATGAATCGGCCAACGCGCGGGGAGAGGCGGTTTGCGTATTGGGCGCTCTTCCGCTTCCTCGCTCACTGAC
TCGCTGCGCTCGGTCGTTCGGCTGCGGCGAGCGGTATCAGCTCACTCAAAGGCGGTAATACGGTTATCCA
CAGAATCAGGGGATAACGCAGGAAAGAACATGTGAGCAAAAGGCCAGCAAAAGGCCAGGAACCGTAAAAA
GGCCGCGTTGCTGGCGTTTTTCCATAGGCTCCGCCCCCCTGACGAGCATCACAAAAATCGACGCTCAAGT
CAGAGGTGGCGAAACCCGACAGGACTATAAAGATACCAGGCGTTTCCCCCTGGAAGCTCCCTCGTGCGCT
CTCCTGTTCCGACCCTGCCGCTTACCGGATACCTGTCCGCCTTTCTCCCTTCGGGAAGCGTGGCGCTTTC
TCATAGCTCACGCTGTAGGTATCTCAGTTCGGTGTAGGTCGTTCGCTCCAAGCTGGGCTGTGTGCACGAA
CCCCCCGTTCAGCCCGACCGCTGCGCCTTATCCGGTAACTATCGTCTTGAGTCCAACCCGGTAAGACACG
ACTTATCGCCACTGGCAGCAGCCACTGGTAACAGGATTAGCAGAGCGAGGTATGTAGGCGGTGCTACAGA
GTTCTTGAAGTGGTGGCCTAACTACGGCTACACTAGAAGAACAGTATTTGGTATCTGCGCTCTGCTGAAG
CCAGTTACCTTCGGAAAAAGAGTTGGTAGCTCTTGATCCGGCAAACAAACCACCGCTGGTAGCGGTGGTT
TTTTTGTTTGCAAGCAGCAGATTACGCGCAGAAAAAAAGGATCTCAAGAAGATCCTTTGATCTTTTCTAC
GGGGTCTGACGCTCAGTGGAACGAAAACTCACGTTAAGGGATTTTGGTCATGAGATTATCAAAAAGGATC
TTCACCTAGATCCTTTTAAATTAAAAATGAAGTTTTAAATCAATCTAAAGTATATATGAGTAAACTTGGT
CTGACAGTTACCAATGCTTAATCAGTGAGGCACCTATCTCAGCGATCTGTCTATTTCGTTCATCCATAGT
TGCCTGACTCCCCGTCGTGTAGATAACTACGATACGGGAGGGCTTACCATCTGGCCCCAGTGCTGCAATG
ATACCGCGAGACCCACGCTCACCGGCTCCAGATTTATCAGCAATAAACCAGCCAGCCGGAAGGGCCGAGC
GCAGAAGTGGTCCTGCAACTTTATCCGCCTCCATCCAGTCTATTAATTGTTGCCGGGAAGCTAGAGTAAG
TAGTTCGCCAGTTAATAGTTTGCGCAACGTTGTTGCCATTGCTACAGGCATCGTGGTGTCACGCTCGTCG
TTTGGTATGGCTTCATTCAGCTCCGGTTCCCAACGATCAAGGCGAGTTACATGATCCCCCATGTTGTGCA
AAAAAGCGGTTAGCTCCTTCGGTCCTCCGATCGTTGTCAGAAGTAAGTTGGCCGCAGTGTTATCACTCAT
GGTTATGGCAGCACTGCATAATTCTCTTACTGTCATGCCATCCGTAAGATGCTTTTCTGTGACTGGTGAG
TACTCAACCAAGTCATTCTGAGAATAGTGTATGCGGCGACCGAGTTGCTCTTGCCCGGCGTCAATACGGG
ATAATACCGCGCCACATAGCAGAACTTTAAAAGTGCTCATCATTGGAAAACGTTCTTCGGGGCGAAAACT
CTCAAGGATCTTACCGCTGTTGAGATCCAGTTCGATGTAACCCACTCGTGCACCCAACTGATCTTCAGCA
TCTTTTACTTTCACCAGCGTTTCTGGGTGAGCAAAAACAGGAAGGCAAAATGCCGCAAAAAAGGGAATAA
GGGCGACACGGAAATGTTGAATACTCATACTCTTCCTTTTTCAATATTATTGAAGCATTTATCAGGGTTA
TTGTCTCATGAGCGGATACATATTTGAATGTATTTAGAAAAATAAACAAATAGGGGTTCCGCGCACATTT
CCCCGAAAAGTGCCACCTGACGTCGACGGATCGGGAGATCTCCCGATCCCCTATGGTGCACTCTCAGTAC
AATCTGCTCTGATGCCGCATAGTTAAGCCAGTATCTGCTCCCTGCTTGTGTGTTGGAGGTCGCTGAGTAG
TGCGCGAGCAAAATTTAAGCTACAACAAGGCAAGGCTTGACCGACAATTGCATGAAGAATCTGCTTAGGG
TTAGGCGTTTTGCGCTGCTTCGCGATGTACGGGCC
Features (pLannotate 1.2.2; 22 found; start..end, strand, type, name):
     14..122     +  enhancer       CMV enhancer (fragment): human cytomegalovirus immediate early enhancer
    120..143     +  promoter       minimal CMV promoter (fragment): human cytomegalovirus (CMV) immediate early promoter
    139..172     +  LTR            5' LTR (truncated) (fragment): truncated 5' long terminal repeat (LTR) from HIV-1
    188..206     +  promoter       T7 promoter: promoter for bacteriophage T7 RNA polymerase
    266..307     +  CDS            myr: N-myristoylation signal from Src kinase (Pellman et al., 1985; Kaplan et al., 1988)
    314..1585    +  CDS            Fgfr1 (fragment): FGFR1_MOUSE - Also known as Flg. Experimental evidence at protein level: Swiss-Prot protein existence level 1. Tyrosine-protein kinase that acts as cell-surface receptor for fibroblast growth factors and plays an essential role in the regulation of embryonic development, cell proliferation, differentiation and migration. Required for normal mesoderm patterning and correct axial organization during embryonic development, normal skeletogenesis and normal development of the gonadotropin-releasing hormone (GnRH) neuronal system. Phosphorylates PLCG1, FRS2, GAB1 and SHB. Ligand binding leads to the
   1598..2215    +  CDS            carH (fragment): CARH_MYXXA - Experimental evidence at protein level: Swiss-Prot protein existence level 1. Negative regulator of the carB operon in the dark. Binds specifically to the CarA operator, in the region around the carB promoter, which blocks access to the RNA polymerase. From Myxococcus xanthus.
   2346..2570    +  polyA_signal   bGH poly(A) signal: bovine growth hormone polyadenylation signal
   2574..2595    +  promoter       SV40 promoter (fragment): SV40 enhancer and early promoter
   2616..3044    +  rep_origin     f1 ori (sequence partly withheld): f1 bacteriophage origin of replication; arrow indicates direction of (+) strand synthesis
   3058..3387    +  promoter       SV40 promoter: SV40 enhancer and early promoter
   3454..4245    +  CDS            neo: KKA2_KLEPN - Also known as kan, nptII. Experimental evidence at protein level: Swiss-Prot protein existence level 1. Resistance to kanamycin, neomycin, paromomycin, ribostamycin, butirosin and gentamicin B. From Klebsiella pneumoniae.
   4269..4427    +  CDS            ble (fragment): BLE_KLEPN - Experimental evidence at protein level: Swiss-Prot protein existence level 1. Binding protein with a strong affinity to the bleomycin family of antibiotics. Binds to CL990; an antimitotic-antibiotic compound. From Klebsiella pneumoniae.
   4422..4543    +  polyA_signal   SV40 poly(A) signal: SV40 polyadenylation signal
   4616..4632    -  protein_bind   lac operator: The lac repressor binds to the lac operator to inhibit transcription in E. coli. This inhibition can be relieved by adding lactose or isopropyl-β-D-thiogalactopyranoside (IPTG). lac repressor encoded by lacI
   4640..4670    -  promoter       lac promoter: promoter for the E. coli lac operon
   4685..4706    -  protein_bind   CAP binding site: CAP binding activates transcription in the presence of cAMP. E. coli catabolite activator protein
   4719..4811    -  CDS            lacI (fragment): lac repressor; lacI; The lac repressor binds to the lac operator to inhibit transcription in E. coli. This inhibition can be relieved by adding lactose or isopropyl-β-D-thiogalactopyranoside (IPTG).
   4994..5582    -  rep_origin     ori: high-copy-number ColE1/pMB1/pBR322/pUC origin of replication
   5753..6613    -  CDS            AmpR: β-lactamase; bla; confers resistance to ampicillin, carbenicillin, and related antibiotics
   6614..6718    -  promoter       AmpR promoter: bla
   6777..6829    -  misc_feature   bom (fragment): basis of mobility region from pBR322
