[The description below was written by a language model from this plasmid's Addgene catalogue record and pLannotate feature annotations shown in this document.]
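Description:
OptoOFF-MxCBD-mFGFR1_623 is a mammalian expression plasmid of about 7 kb built on pcDNA3.1(-)_CMVtrunc, a pcDNA3.1(-) derivative in which the CMV promoter has been shortened. The annotation accordingly finds only fragments of the CMV enhancer and minimal promoter upstream of the insert, which would be expected to give weaker expression than the full-length promoter, although the record does not comment on this. In E. coli the plasmid is maintained through a high-copy ColE1/pUC-type origin and selected with ampicillin via the β-lactamase gene. An f1 origin is also present. For mammalian cells, an SV40 promoter drives a neomycin phosphotransferase gene followed by an SV40 polyadenylation signal, which can support G418 selection of stable transfectants. A T7 promoter sits just upstream of the coding region. The short matches to an HIV-1 LTR, ble and lacI are fragmentary and are probably annotation artefacts or backbone remnants rather than functional parts.

The payload is a single fusion open reading frame terminated by the bGH polyadenylation signal. It begins with the Src N-myristoylation signal, which anchors the protein to the inner face of the membrane. Next comes a fragment of mouse FGFR1, apparently the intracellular, kinase-containing part of the receptor given the myristoylation anchor, followed by a fragment of Myxococcus xanthus CarH that corresponds to its cobalamin-binding domain (MxCBD). According to the stated purpose and the associated publication title, the product is a receptor tyrosine kinase whose signalling is switched off by green light. Cobalamin-binding domains of this type associate in the dark and dissociate on illumination, so the receptor would be active in darkness and inactivated by light. The plasmid is used for optogenetic control of FGFR1 signalling in transfected mammalian cells.
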