Addgene plasmid #105825: OptoOFF-MxCBD-mFGFR1_623
Purpose: Expresses OptoOFF-MxCBD-mFGFR1 (light-inactivated receptor tyrosine kinase)
Depositing lab: Harald Janovjak. Publication: Green-Light-Induced Inactivation of Receptor Signaling Using Cobalamin-Binding Domains. Kainrath S, Stadler M, Reichhart E, Distel M, Janovjak H. Angew Chem Int Ed Engl. 2017 Apr 10;56(16):4608-4611. doi: 10.1002/anie.201611998. Epub 2017 Mar 20. PubMed 28319307.
Backbone
  Vector backbone: pcDNA3.1(-)_CMVtrunc
  Vector type: Mammalian Expression
Growth in bacteria
  Bacterial resistance: Ampicillin, 100 μg/mL
  Growth temperature: 37°C
  Growth strain: DH5alpha
  Copy number: Unknown
Gene/Insert
  Gene/Insert name: OptoOFF-MxCBD-mFGFR1
Terms and licenses: Academic/Nonprofit Terms; Industry Terms: Not Available to Industry
How to cite: OptoOFF-MxCBD-mFGFR1_623 was a gift from Harald Janovjak (Addgene plasmid # 105825 ; http://n2t.net/addgene:105825 ; RRID:Addgene_105825)
