LOCUS       Exported 6967 bp ds-DNA circular SYN 13-MAY-2021
DEFINITION  Expresses OptoOFF-MxCBD-mFGFR1 (light-inactivated receptor tyrosine
            kinase).
ACCESSION   .
VERSION     .
KEYWORDS    OptoOFF-MxCBD-mFGFR1_623
SOURCE      synthetic DNA construct
  ORGANISM  synthetic DNA construct
REFERENCE   1 (bases 1 to 6967)
  AUTHORS   Kainrath S, Stadler M, Reichhart E, Distel M, Janovjak H
  TITLE     Green-Light-Induced Inactivation of Receptor Signaling Using
            Cobalamin-Binding Domains.
  JOURNAL   Angew Chem Int Ed Engl. 2017 Apr 10;56(16):4608-4611. doi:
            10.1002/anie.201611998. Epub 2017 Mar 20.
  PUBMED    28319307
REFERENCE   2 (bases 1 to 6967)
  AUTHORS   .
  TITLE     Direct Submission
  JOURNAL   Exported May 13, 2021 from SnapGene Server 1.1.58
            http://www.snapgene.com
FEATURES             Location/Qualifiers
     source          1..6967
                     /organism="synthetic DNA construct"
                     /mol_type="other DNA"
     primer_bind     complement(44..63)
                     /label=pRS-marker
                     /note="pRS vectors, use to sequence yeast selectable
                     marker"
     primer_bind     409..428
                     /label=T7
                     /note="T7 promoter, forward primer"
     promoter        409..427
                     /label=T7 promoter
                     /note="promoter for bacteriophage T7 RNA polymerase"
     regulatory      481..490
                     /regulatory_class="other"
                     /note="vertebrate consensus sequence for strong initiation
                     of translation (Kozak, 1987)"
     CDS             487..528
                     /codon_start=1
                     /product="N-myristoylation signal from Src kinase (Pellman
                     et al., 1985; Kaplan et al., 1988)"
                     /label=myr
                     /translation="MGSSKSKPKDPSQR"
     CDS             2458..2484
                     /codon_start=1
                     /product="HA (human influenza hemagglutinin) epitope tag"
                     /label=HA
                     /translation="YPYDVPDYA"
     primer_bind     complement(2561..2578)
                     /label=BGH-rev
                     /note="Bovine growth hormone terminator, reverse primer.
                     Also called BGH reverse"
     polyA_signal    2567..2791
                     /label=bGH poly(A) signal
                     /note="bovine growth hormone polyadenylation signal"
     rep_origin      2837..3265
                     /direction=RIGHT
                     /label=f1 ori
                     /note="f1 bacteriophage origin of replication; arrow
                     indicates direction of (+) strand synthesis"
     primer_bind     complement(2924..2943)
                     /label=F1ori-R
                     /note="F1 origin, reverse primer"
     primer_bind     3134..3155
                     /label=F1ori-F
                     /note="F1 origin, forward primer"
     primer_bind     complement(3274..3294)
                     /label=pBABE 3'
                     /note="SV40 enhancer, reverse primer for pBABE vectors"
     promoter        3279..3608
                     /label=SV40 promoter
                     /note="SV40 enhancer and early promoter"
     rep_origin      3459..3594
                     /label=SV40 ori
                     /note="SV40 origin of replication"
     primer_bind     3521..3540
                     /label=SV40pro-F
                     /note="SV40 promoter/origin, forward primer"
     CDS             3675..4469
                     /codon_start=1
                     /gene="aph(3')-II (or nptII)"
                     /product="aminoglycoside phosphotransferase from Tn5"
                     /label=NeoR/KanR
                     /note="confers resistance to neomycin, kanamycin, and G418
                     (Geneticin(R))"
                     /translation="MIEQDGLHAGSPAAWVERLFGYDWAQQTIGCSDAAVFRLSAQGRP
                     VLFVKTDLSGALNELQDEAARLSWLATTGVPCAAVLDVVTEAGRDWLLLGEVPGQDLLS
                     SHLAPAEKVSIMADAMRRLHTLDPATCPFDHQAKHRIERARTRMEAGLVDQDDLDEEHQ
                     GLAPAELFARLKARMPDGEDLVVTHGDACLPNIMVENGRFSGFIDCGRLGVADRYQDIA
                     LATRDIAEELGGEWADRFLVLYGIAAPDSQRIAFYRLLDEFF"
     primer_bind     complement(3729..3748)
                     /label=Neo-R
                     /note="Neomycin resistance gene, reverse primer"
     primer_bind     4339..4358
                     /label=Neo-F
                     /note="Neomycin resistance gene, forward primer"
     polyA_signal    4643..4764
                     /label=SV40 poly(A) signal
                     /note="SV40 polyadenylation signal"
     primer_bind     complement(4680..4699)
                     /label=SV40pA-R
                     /note="SV40 polyA, reverse primer"
     primer_bind     4734..4753
                     /label=EBV-rev
                     /note="SV40 polyA terminator, reverse primer"
     primer_bind     complement(4813..4829)
                     /label=M13 rev
                     /note="common sequencing primer, one of multiple similar
                     variants"
     primer_bind     complement(4813..4829)
                     /label=M13 Reverse
                     /note="In lacZ gene. Also called M13-rev"
     primer_bind     complement(4826..4848)
                     /label=M13/pUC Reverse
                     /note="In lacZ gene"
     protein_bind    4837..4853
                     /label=lac operator
                     /bound_moiety="lac repressor encoded by lacI"
                     /note="The lac repressor binds to the lac operator to
                     inhibit transcription in E. coli. This inhibition can be
                     relieved by adding lactose or
                     isopropyl-beta-D-thiogalactopyranoside (IPTG)."
     promoter        complement(4861..4891)
                     /label=lac promoter
                     /note="promoter for the E. coli lac operon"
     protein_bind    4906..4927
                     /label=CAP binding site
                     /bound_moiety="E. coli catabolite activator protein"
                     /note="CAP binding activates transcription in the presence
                     of cAMP."
     primer_bind     complement(5044..5061)
                     /label=L4440
                     /note="L4440 vector, forward primer"
     rep_origin      complement(5215..5800)
                     /direction=LEFT
                     /label=ori
                     /note="high-copy-number ColE1/pMB1/pBR322/pUC origin of
                     replication"
     primer_bind     complement(5295..5314)
                     /label=pBR322ori-F
                     /note="pBR322 origin, forward primer"
     CDS             complement(5971..6831)
                     /codon_start=1
                     /gene="bla"
                     /product="beta-lactamase"
                     /label=AmpR
                     /note="confers resistance to ampicillin, carbenicillin, and
                     related antibiotics"
                     /translation="MSIQHFRVALIPFFAAFCLPVFAHPETLVKVKDAEDQLGARVGYI
                     ELDLNSGKILESFRPEERFPMMSTFKVLLCGAVLSRIDAGQEQLGRRIHYSQNDLVEYS
                     PVTEKHLTDGMTVRELCSAAITMSDNTAANLLLTTIGGPKELTAFLHNMGDHVTRLDRW
                     EPELNEAIPNDERDTTMPVAMATTLRKLLTGELLTLASRQQLIDWMEADKVAGPLLRSA
                     LPAGWFIADKSGAGERGSRGIIAALGPDGKPSRIVVIYTTGSQATMDERNRQIAEIGAS
                     LIKHW"
     primer_bind     6594..6613
                     /label=Amp-R
                     /note="Ampicillin resistance gene, reverse primer"
     promoter        complement(6832..6936)
                     /gene="bla"
                     /label=AmpR promoter
ORIGIN
        1 gacggatcgg gagatctccc gatcccctat ggtgcactct cagtacaatc tgctctgatg
       61 ccgcatagtt aagccagtat ctgctccctg cttgtgtgtt ggaggtcgct gagtagtgcg
      121 cgagcaaaat ttaagctaca acaaggcaag gcttgaccga caattgcatg aagaatctgc
      181 ttagggttag gcgttttgcg ctgcttcgcg atgtacgggc cagatatacg cgttgacatt
      241 gattattgac tagttattaa tagtaatcaa ttacggggtc attagttcat agcccatata
      301 tggagttccg cgttacataa cttacggtaa atggcccgcc tgggaggtct atataagcag
      361 agctctctgg ctaactagag aacccactgc ttactggctt atcgaaatta atacgactca
      421 ctatagggag acacaagctg gctagcgttt aaacgggccc tctagactcg agcggccgcg
      481 gccaccatgg ggagtagcaa gagcaagcct aaggacccca gccagcgcct cgacatgaag
      541 agcggcacca agaagagcga cttccatagc cagatggctg tgcacaagct ggccaagagc
      601 atccctctgc gcagacaggt aacagtgtca gctgactcca gtgcatccat gaactctggg
      661 gttctcctgg ttcggccctc acggctctcc tccagcggga cccccatgct ggctggagtc
      721 tccgaatatg agctccctga ggatccccgc tgggagctgc cacgagacag actggtctta
      781 ggcaaaccac ttggcgaggg ctgcttcggg caggtggtgt tggctgaggc catcgggctg
      841 gataaggaca aacccaaccg tgtgaccaaa gtggccgtga agatgttgaa gtccgacgca
      901 acggagaagg acctgtcgga tctgatctcg gagatggaga tgatgaaaat gattgggaag
      961 cacaagaata tcatcaacct tctgggagcg tgcacacagg atggtcctct ttatgtcatt
     1021 gtggagtacg cctccaaagg caatctccgg gagtatctac aggcccggag gcctcctggg
     1081 ctggagtact gctataaccc cagccacaac cccgaggaac agctgtcttc caaagatctg
     1141 gtatcctgtg cctatcaggt ggctcggggc atggagtatc ttgcctctaa gaagtgtata
     1201 caccgagacc tggctgctag gaacgtcctg gtgaccgagg ataacgtaat gaagatcgca
     1261 gactttggct tagctcgaga cattcatcat atcgactact acaagaaaac caccaacggc
     1321 cggctgcctg tgaagtggat ggcccctgag gcgttgtttg accggatcta cacacaccag
     1381 agcgatgtgt ggtcttttgg agtgctcttg tgggagatct tcactctggg tggctcccca
     1441 taccccggtg tgcctgtgga ggaacttttc aagctgctga aggagggtca tcgaatggac
     1501 aagcccagta actgtaccaa tgagctgtac atgatgatgc gggactgctg gcatgcagtg
     1561 ccctctcaga gacctacgtt caagcagttg gtggaagacc tggaccgcat tgtggccttg
     1621 acctccaacc aggagtatct ggacctgtcc ataccgctgg accagtactc acccagcttt
     1681 cccgacacac ggagctccac ctgctcctca ggggaggact ctgtcttctc tcatgagccg
     1741 ttacctgagg agccctgtct gcctcgacac cccacccagc ttgccaacag tggactcaaa
     1801 cggcgcgtcg agaccggtcc acacgcagag acttggaggg aatctatgct tgccgccaca
     1861 caagcctacg accagcctag agtatcagat gtactggatg aggtccttgc ggctctgccc
     1921 cctctgaagg ccttcgatga agtgctggcc cctttgctgt gcgatgtcgg agagcggtgg
     1981 gagagcggaa ccctgacagt tgcgcaggaa catctggtct cacagatggt gcgcgcccgg
     2041 ctggtgagtc tgctgcacgc ggcaccattg ggacgccaca gacatggcgt tctcgcctgt
     2101 ttcccagagg aggagcatga gatgggcttg cttggtgccg ccttgagact ccgccatctc
     2161 ggcgttagag taaccctgct cggccagcga gtgccagccg aggacctcgg gcgagcagtg
     2221 ttggccctgc gcccggactt cgtgggcctg tcaacagttg caagcaggag cgcagaggac
     2281 ttcgaggata ccttgacccg actccgccag gccctgccaa ggggcctccc tgtatgggtg
     2341 ggcggggcag ccgcaaggtc tcatcaggcc gtgtgcgagc gcctggcagt ccatgttttt
     2401 cagggcgaag aagattggga tagacttgcc ggaacacccg gtggatccgg agtcgactat
     2461 ccgtacgacg taccagacta cgcactcgac taagaattcc accacactgg actagtggat
     2521 ccgagctcgg taccaagctt aagtttaaac cgctgatcag cctcgactgt gccttctagt
     2581 tgccagccat ctgttgtttg cccctccccc gtgccttcct tgaccctgga aggtgccact
     2641 cccactgtcc tttcctaata aaatgaggaa attgcatcgc attgtctgag taggtgtcat
     2701 tctattctgg ggggtggggt ggggcaggac agcaaggggg aggattggga agagaatagc
     2761 aggcatgctg gggatgcggt gggctctatg gcttctgagg cggaaagaac cagctggggc
     2821 tctagggggt atccccnnnn nnnnnnnnnn nnnnnnnnnn nnnnnnnnnn nnnnnnnnnn
     2881 nnnnnnnnnn nnnnnnnnnn nnnnnnnnnn nnnnnnnnnn nnnnnnnnnn nnnnnnnnnn
     2941 nnnnnnnnnn nnnnnnnnnn cnnnnnnnnn nnnnnnnnnn nnnnnnnnnn nnnnnnnnnn
     3001 nnnnnnnnnn nnnnnnnnnn nnnnnnnnnn nnnnnnnnnn nnnnnnnnnn nnannnnnnn
     3061 nnnnnnnnnn nnnnnnnnnn nnnnnnnnnn nnnnnnnnnn nncctttgac gttggagtcc
     3121 acgttcttta atagtggact cttgttccaa actggaacaa cactcaaccc tatctcggtc
     3181 tattcttttg atttataagg gattttgccg atttcggcct attggttaaa aaatgagctg
     3241 atttaacaaa aatttaacgc gaattaattc tgtggaatgt gtgtcagtta gggtgtggaa
     3301 agtccccagg ctccccagca ggcagaagta tgcaaagcat gcatctcaat tagtcagcaa
     3361 ccaggtgtgg aaagtcccca ggctccccag caggcagaag tatgcaaagc atgcatctca
     3421 attagtcagc aaccatagtc ccgcccctaa ctccgcccat cccgccccta actccgccca
     3481 gttccgccca ttctccgccc catggctgac taattttttt tatttatgca gaggccgagg
     3541 ccgcctctgc ctctgagcta ttccagaagt agtgaggagg cttttttgga ggcctaggct
     3601 tttgcaaaaa gctcccggga gcttgtatat ccattttcgg atctgatcaa gagacaggat
     3661 gaggatcgtt tcgcatgatt gaacaagatg gattgcacgc aggttctccg gccgcttggg
     3721 tggagaggct attcggctat gactgggcac aacagacaat cggctgctct gatgccgccg
     3781 tgttccggct gtcagcgcag gggcgcccgg ttctttttgt caagaccgac ctgtccggtg
     3841 ccctgaatga actgcaggac gaggcagcgc ggctatcgtg gctggccacg acgggcgttc
     3901 cttgcgcagc tgtgctcgac gttgtcactg aagcgggaag ggactggctg ctattgggcg
     3961 aagtgccggg gcaggatctc ctgtcatctc accttgctcc tgccgagaaa gtatccatca
     4021 tggctgatgc aatgcggcgg ctgcatacgc ttgatccggc tacctgccca ttcgaccacc
     4081 aagcgaaaca tcgcatcgag cgagcacgta ctcggatgga agccggtctt gtcgatcagg
     4141 atgatctgga cgaagaacat caggggctcg cgccagccga actgttcgcc aggctcaagg
     4201 cgcgcatgcc cgacggcgag gatctcgtcg tgacccatgg cgatgcctgc ttgccgaata
     4261 tcatggtgga aaatggccgc ttttctggat tcatcgactg tggccggctg ggtgtggcgg
     4321 accgctatca ggacatagcg ttggctaccc gtgatattgc tgaagaactt ggcggcgaat
     4381 gggctgaccg cttcctcgtg ctttacggta tcgccgctcc cgattcgcag cgcatcgcct
     4441 tctatcgcct tcttgacgag ttcttctgag cgggactctg gggttcgaaa tgaccgacca
     4501 agcgacgccc aacctgccat cacgagattt cgattccacc gccgccttct atgaaaggtt
     4561 gggcttcgga atcgttttcc gggacgccgg ctggatgatc ctccagcgcg gggatctcat
     4621 gctggagttc ttcgcccacc ccaacttgtt tattgcagct tataatggtt acaaataaag
     4681 caatagcatc acaaatttca caaataaagc atttttttca ctgcattcta gttgtggttt
     4741 gtccaaactc atcaatgtat cttatcatgt ctgtataccg tcgacctcta gctagagctt
     4801 ggcgtaatca tggtcatagc tgtttcctgt gtgaaattgt tatccgctca caattccaca
     4861 caacatacga gccggaagca taaagtgtaa agcctggggt gcctaatgag tgagctaact
     4921 cacattaatt gcgttgcgct cactgcccgc tttccagtcg ggaaacctgt cgtgccagct
     4981 gcattaatga atcggccaac gcgcggggag aggcggtttg cgtattgggc gctcttgcgc
     5041 ttcctcgctc actgactcgc tgcgctcggt cgttcggctg cggcgagcgg tatcagctca
     5101 ctcaaaggcg gtaatacggt tatccacaga atcaggggat aacgcaggaa agaacatgtg
     5161 agcaaaaggc cagcaaaagg ccaggaaccg taaaaaggcc gcgttgctgg cgtttttcca
     5221 taggctccgc ccccctgacg agcatcacaa aaatcgacgc tcaagtcaga ggtggcgaaa
     5281 cccgacagga ctataaagat accaggcgtt tccccctgga agctccctcg tgcgctctcc
     5341 tgttccgacc ctgccgctta ccggatacct gtccgccttt ctcccttcgg gaagcgtggc
     5401 gctttctcat agctcacgct gtaggtatct cagttcggtg taggtcgttc gctccaagct
     5461 gggctgtgtg cacgaacccc ccgttcagcc cgaccgctgc gccttatccg gtaactatcg
     5521 tcttgagtcc aacccggtaa gacacgactt atcgccactg gcagcagcca ctggtaacag
     5581 gattagcaga gcgaggtatg taggcggtgc tacagagttc ttgaagtggt ggcctaacta
     5641 cggctacact agaagaacag tatttggtat ctgcgctctg ctgaagccag ttaccttcgg
     5701 aaaaagagtt ggtagctctt gatccggcaa acaaaccacc gctggtagcg gtttttttgt
     5761 ttgcaagcag cagattacgc gcagaaaaaa aggatctcaa gaagatcctt tgatcttttc
     5821 tacggggtct gacgctcagt ggaacgaaaa ctcacgttaa gggattttgg tcatgagatt
     5881 atcaaaaagg atcttcacct agatcctttt aaattaaaaa tgaagtttta aatcaatcta
     5941 aagtatatat gagtaaactt ggtctgacag ttaccaatgc ttaatcagtg aggcacctat
     6001 ctcagcgatc tgtctatttc gttcatccat agttgcctga ctccccgtcg tgtagataac
     6061 tacgatacgg gagggcttac catctggccc cagtgctgca atgataccgc gggacccacg
     6121 ctcaccggct ccagatttat cagcaataaa ccagccagcc ggaagggccg agcgcagaag
     6181 tggtcctgca actttatccg cctccatcca gtctattaat tgttgccggg aagctagagt
     6241 aagtagttcg ccagttaata gtttgcgcaa cgttgttgcc attgctacag gcatcgtggt
     6301 gtcacgctcg tcgtttggta tggcttcatt cagctccggt tcccaacgat caaggcgagt
     6361 tacatgatcc cccatgttgt gcaaaaaagc ggttagctcc ttcggtcctc cgatcgttgt
     6421 cagaagtaag ttggccgcag tgttatcact catggttatg gcagcactgc ataattctct
     6481 tactgtcatg ccatccgtaa gatgcttttc tgtgactggt gagtactcaa ccaagtcatt
     6541 ctgagaatag tgtatgcggc gaccgagttg ctcttgcccg gcgtcaatac gggataatac
     6601 cgcgccacat agcagaactt taaaagtgct catcattgga aaacgttctt cggggcgaaa
     6661 actctcaagg atcttaccgc tgttgagatc cagttcgatg taacccactc gtgcacccaa
     6721 ctgatcttca gcatctttta ctttcaccag cgtttctggg tgagcaaaaa caggaaggca
     6781 aaatgccgca aaaaagggaa taagggcgac acggaaatgt tgaatactca tactcttcct
     6841 ttttcaatat tattgaagca tttatcaggg ttattgtctc atgagcggat acatatttga
     6901 atgtatttag aaaaataaac aaataggggt tccgcgcaca tttccccgaa aagtgccacc
     6961 tgacgtc
//
